Addgene plasmid #204006: pMRMTK-clo32
Purpose: Cloning plasmid containing the Bpi ES7 insert with a chloramphenicol resistance marker
Depositing lab: Nathan Crook. Depositing organization: North Carolina State University. Publication: Engineering the Maize Root Microbiome: A Rapid MoClo Toolkit and Identification of Potential Bacterial Chassis for Studying Plant-Microbe Interactions. van Schaik J, Li Z, Cheadle J, Crook N. ACS Synth Biol. 2023 Oct 20;12(10):3030-3040. doi: 10.1021/acssynbio.3c00371. Epub 2023 Sep 15. PubMed 37712562.
Backbone
  Vector backbone: R6Kγ origin of replication & chloramphenicol resistance gene
  Backbone size w/o insert (bp): 1283
  Total vector size (bp): 1613
  Vector type: Plant Expression
Growth in bacteria
  Bacterial resistance: Chloramphenicol, 25 μg/mL
  Growth temperature: 37°C
  Growth strain: Pir1
  Copy number: Low Copy
Gene/Insert
  Gene/Insert name: Bpi ES7
  Insert size (bp): 326
  Promoter: Bpi ES7
  Cloning method: Restriction Enzyme; 5′ cloning site BsaI (not destroyed); 3′ cloning site BsaI (not destroyed)
  Sequencing primers: 5′ gtaacgcactgagaagcccttagag; 3′ CCTGCCACTCATCGCAGTACTG
Terms and licenses: Academic/Nonprofit Terms; Industry Terms: Not Available to Industry
Depositor comments: Please visit https://www.biorxiv.org/content/10.1101/2023.06.05.543168v1 for bioRxiv preprint.
How to cite: pMRMTK-clo32 was a gift from Nathan Crook (Addgene plasmid # 204006 ; http://n2t.net/addgene:204006 ; RRID:Addgene_204006)
