[The description below was written by a language model from this plasmid's Addgene catalogue record and pLannotate feature annotations shown in this document.]
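Description:
pMRMTK-clo32 is a very small (about 1.6 kb) part-storage plasmid from a Modular Cloning (MoClo) toolkit built for engineering bacteria of the maize root microbiome. Its roughly 1.3 kb backbone consists of little more than an R6K γ origin of replication and a chloramphenicol acetyltransferase gene (CmR) driven by its native cat promoter, with a phage T7 early (T7Te) transcription terminator nearby that presumably helps insulate the part from surrounding transcription. Because the R6K γ origin only fires when the pi initiator protein is supplied in trans, the plasmid is maintained in pir-expressing E. coli hosts such as Pir1 and will not replicate in ordinary strains. It is selected with chloramphenicol, and the record lists it as low copy.

The payload is a 326 bp element called Bpi ES7, which the record lists both as the insert and as the promoter, suggesting it is a promoter-type regulatory part. The record does not explain the name, its source organism or its strength, and the automated annotation does not detect any feature in the insert region. The insert is flanked on both sides by BsaI sites that are retained, the usual Golden Gate/MoClo arrangement that lets this type IIS enzyme release the part with defined overhangs for one-pot assembly with other toolkit parts into higher-level constructs.

Although catalogued under "Plant Expression", the construct carries no plant expression elements. Its stated purpose is simply a cloning plasmid holding the Bpi ES7 part for assembling constructs aimed at plant-associated bacteria.
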