Features (pLannotate 1.2.2; 4 found; start..end, strand, type, name):
    175..202     +  terminator     T7Te terminator: phage T7 early transcription terminator
    223..882     -  CDS            CmR: chloramphenicol acetyltransferase; cat; confers resistance to chloramphenicol
    883..985     -  promoter       cat promoter: promoter of the E. coli cat gene encoding chloramphenicol acetyltransferase
   1044..1432    +  rep_origin     R6K γ ori: γ replication origin from E. coli plasmid R6K; requires the R6K initiator protein pi for replication
>Addgene plasmid #204006 | pMRMTK-clo32 | addgene full sequence | sequence record 405245 | Addgene NGS Result
ATAGTTACAGCGGTTCCAACGATTCAGCCTTAACTGGAACCGCTGTAAGCCTCTCCCAATTTTTATATAT
TTTATCTATTTCTCACTTGCCAAACACCATCAATCCGATGATTTTAAATAGTCGAATCGTAATTTTATCT
ATAATTTGAGGAAGCCATTACGAGACCTCACACTGGCTCACCTTCGGGTGGGCCTTTCTGCGTTTATACC
TAGGAGTCAAAATTACTCCCCGCCCTGCCACTCATCGCAGTACTGTTGTAATTCATTAAGCATTCTACCG
ACATGGAAGCCATCACAAACGGCATGATGAACCTGAATCGCCAGCGGCATCAGCACCTTGTCGCCTTGCG
TATAATATTTGCCCATGGTGAAAACGGGGGCGAAGAAGTTGTCCATATTGGCCACGTTTAAATCAAAACT
GGTGAAACTCACCCAGGGATTGGCTGAGACGAAAAACATATTCTCAATAAACCCTTTAGGGAAATAGGCC
AGGTTTTCACCGTAACACGCCACATCTTGCGAATATATGTGTAGAAACTGCCGGAAATCGTCGTGGTATT
CACTCCAGAGCGATGAAAACGTTTCAGTTTGCTCATGGAAAACGGTGTAACAAGGGTGAACACTATCCCA
TATCACCAGCTCACCGTCTTTCATTGCCATACGGAATTCCGGATGAGCATTCATCAGGCGGGCAAGAATG
TGAATAAAGGCCGGATAAAACTTGTGCTTATTTTTCTTTACGGTCTTTAAAAAGGCCGTAATATCCAGCT
GAACGGTCTGGTTATAGGTACATTGAGCAACTGACTGAAATGCCTCAAAATGTTCTTTACGATGCCATTG
GGATATATCAACGGTGGTATATCCAGTGATTTTTTTCTCCATTTTAGCTTCCTTAGCTCCTGAAAATCTC
GATAACTCAAAAAATACGCCCGGTAGTGATCTTATTTCATTATGGTGAAAGTTGGAACCTCTTACGTGCC
GATCAGTCAATTCGAGGGGGATCAATTCCGTATTGATCCGGCCACGATGCGTCCGGCGTAGAGGATCTGA
AGATCAGCAGTTCAACCTGTTGATAGTACGTACTAAGCTCTCATGTTTCACGTACTAAGCTCTCATGTTT
AACGTACTAAGCTCTCATGTTTAACGAACTAAACCCTCATGGCTAACGTACTAAGCTCTCATGGCTAACG
TACTAAGCTCTCATGTTTCACGTACTAAGCTCTCATGTTTGAACAATAAAATTAATATAAATCAGCAACT
TAAATAGCCTCTAAGGTTTTAAGTTTTATAAGAAAAAAAAGAATATATAAGGCTTTTAAAGCTTTTAAGG
TTTAACGGTTGTGGACAACAAGCCAGGGATGTAACGCACTGAGAAGCCCTTAGAGCCTCTCAAAGCAATT
TTGAGTGACACAGGAACACTTAACGGCTGACATGGGGGTCTCGGAGACTCTTAAGATGACCATGCGAGCT
GCCGCACATGCAGCTCGCGCGCCTGCGGCTGCTTTGATTTTAAAGCATTTCCAGCAAAAGTGGGAACCTC
CTCCGCAGGGAAATCAGTTCGCCGGACTGATTTCTTTTCCTGCTGCGATGCGTCGGATAATGCGTACAAA
CAA
